Addgene plasmid #70222: pcDNA3.1-sfCherry(1-10)
Purpose: Expresses sfCherry(1-10) in mammalian cells
Depositing lab: Bo Huang. Depositing organization: University of California, San Francisco (UCSF). Publication: Versatile protein tagging in cells with split fluorescent protein. Kamiyama D, Sekine S, Barsi-Rhyne B, Hu J, Chen B, Gilbert LA, Ishikawa H, Leonetti MD, Marshall WF, Weissman JS, Huang B. Nat Commun. 2016 Mar 18;7:11046. doi: 10.1038/ncomms11046. PubMed 26988139.
Backbone
  Vector backbone: pcDNA3.1(+)
  Backbone size w/o insert (bp): 5500
  Total vector size (bp): 6000
  Vector type: Mammalian Expression
Growth in bacteria
  Bacterial resistance: Ampicillin, 100 μg/mL
  Growth temperature: 37°C
  Growth strain: DH5alpha
  Copy number: High Copy
Gene/Insert
  Gene/Insert name: sfCherry(1-10)
  Species: Synthetic
  Insert size (bp): 627
  Cloning method: Restriction Enzyme; 5′ cloning site KpnI (not destroyed); 3′ cloning site BamHI (not destroyed)
  Sequencing primers: 5′ TAATACGACTCACTATAGGG; 3′ CACAGTCGAGGCTGATCAGCG
Terms and licenses: Academic/Nonprofit Terms; Industry Terms: Not Available to Industry
How to cite: pcDNA3.1-sfCherry(1-10) was a gift from Bo Huang (Addgene plasmid # 70222 ; http://n2t.net/addgene:70222 ; RRID:Addgene_70222)
