[The description below was written by a language model from this plasmid's Addgene catalogue record.]
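Description:
pcDNA3.1-sfCherry(1-10) is a mammalian expression plasmid built on the pcDNA3.1(+) backbone, with a total size of roughly 6 kb. It is maintained in E. coli as a high-copy plasmid under ampicillin selection. The record does not include a feature table and does not itself name the promoter or any mammalian selection marker. The standard pcDNA3.1(+) backbone drives inserts from the CMV immediate-early promoter, with a T7 promoter upstream of the cloning site, a bovine growth hormone polyadenylation signal downstream, and a neomycin resistance cassette, so these elements are expected here but not documented in the entry.

The insert is a 627 bp synthetic coding sequence, sfCherry(1-10), cloned between the KpnI and BamHI sites of the polylinker, both of which remain intact. By its name, it encodes the large fragment of a split superfolder Cherry red fluorescent protein, comprising beta strands 1 through 10 of the barrel and lacking the eleventh strand. Such a fragment is expected to be non-fluorescent alone and to regain fluorescence only when it associates with the short complementary eleventh-strand peptide, which can be fused as a small tag to a protein of interest. No additional tags or fusion partners are recorded.

The stated purpose is expression of sfCherry(1-10) in mammalian cells. In keeping with the associated work on protein tagging with split fluorescent proteins, it would typically be co-expressed with a target carrying the matching small tag, so that red fluorescence reports the localisation of that protein.
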