>Addgene plasmid #70222 | pcDNA3.1-sfCherry(1-10) | depositor partial sequence | sequence record 127358 | sfCherry1-10
ATGGAGGAGGACAACATGGCCATCATCAAGGAGTTCATGAGATTCAAGGTGCACATGGAGGGCAGCGTGA
ACGGCCACGAGTTCGAGATCGAGGGCGAGGGCGAGGGCCACCCCTACGAGGGCACCCAGACCGCCAAGCT
GAAGGTGACCAAGGGCGGCCCCCTGCCCTTCGCCTGGGACATCCTGAGCCCCCAGTTCATGTACGGCAGC
AAGGCCTACGTGAAGCACCCCGCCGACATCCCCGACTACCTGAAGCTGAGCTTCCCCGAGGGCTTCACCT
GGGAGAGAGTGATGAACTTCGAGGACGGCGGCGTGGTGACCGTGACCCAGGACAGCAGCCTGCAGGACGG
CGAGTTCATCTACAAGGTGAAGCTGCTGGGCACCAACTTCCCCAGCGACGGCCCCGTGATGCAGAAGAAG
ACCATGGGCTGGGAGGCCAGCACCGAGAGAATGTACCCCGAGGACGGCGCCCTGAAGGGCGAGATCAACC
AGAGACTGAAGCTGAAGGACGGCGGCCACTACGACGCCGAGGTGAAGACCACCTACAAGGCCAAGAAGCC
CGTGCAGCTGCCCGGCGCCTACAACGTGGACATCAAGCTGGACATCACCAGCCACAACGAGGACTGA
