>Addgene plasmid #70222 | pcDNA3.1-sfCherry(1-10) | addgene partial sequence | sequence record 129952 | BGH-rev 5'-TAGAAGGCACAGTCGAGG-3'
GACTCGAGCGGCCGCCACTGTGCTGGATATCTGCAGAATTCCACCACACTGGACTAGTGGATCCTCAGTC
CTCGTTGTGGCTGGTGATGTCCAGCTTGATGTCCACGTTGTAGGCGCCGGGCAGCTGCACGGGCTTCTTG
GCCTTGTAGGTGGTCTTCACCTCGGCGTCGTAGTGGCCGCCGTCCTTCAGCTTCAGTCTCTGGTTGATCT
CGCCCTTCAGGGCGCCGTCCTCGGGGTACATTCTCTCGGTGCTGGCCTCCCAGCCCATGGTCTTCTTCTG
CATCACGGGGCCGTCGCTGGGGAAGTTGGTGCCCAGCAGCTTCACCTTGTAGATGAACTCGCCGTCCTGC
AGGCTGCTGTCCTGGGTCACGGTCACCACGCCGCCGTCCTCGAAGTTCATCACTCTCTCCCAGGTGAAGC
CCTCGGGGAAGCTCAGCTTCAGGTAGTCGGGGATGTCGGCGGGGTGCTTCACGTAGGCCTTGCTGCCGTA
CATGAACTGGGGGCTCAGGATGTCCCAGGCGAAGGGCAGGGGGCCGCCCTTGGTCACCTTCAGCTTGGCG
GTCTGGGTGCCCTCGTAGGGGTGGCCCTCGCCCTCGCCCTCGATCTCGAACTCGTGGCCGTTCACGCTGC
CCTCCATGTGCACCTTGAATCTCATGAACTCCTTGATGATGGCCATGTTGTCCTCCTCCATGGTACCAAG
CTTAAGTTTAAACGCTAGCCAGCTTGGGTCTCCCTATAGTGAGTCGTATTAATTTCGATAAGCCAGTAAG
CAGTGGGTTCTCTAGTTAGCCAGAGAGCTCTGCTTATATAGACCTCCCACCGTACACGCCTACCGCCCAT
TT
