>Addgene plasmid #70222 | pcDNA3.1-sfCherry(1-10) | addgene partial sequence | sequence record 147466 | CMV-F 5'-CGCAAATGGGCGGTAGGCGTG-3'
GCAGAGCTCTCTGGCTAACTAGAGAACCCACTGCTTACTGGCTTATCGAAATTAATACGACTCACTATAG
GGAGACCCAAGCTGGCTAGCGTTTAAACTTAAGCTTGGTACCATGGAGGAGGACAACATGGCCATCATCA
AGGAGTTCATGAGATTCAAGGTGCACATGGAGGGCAGCGTGAACGGCCACGAGTTCGAGATCGAGGGCGA
GGGCGAGGGCCACCCCTACGAGGGCACCCAGACCGCCAAGCTGAAGGTGACCAAGGGCGGCCCCCTGCCC
TTCGCCTGGGACATCCTGAGCCCCCAGTTCATGTACGGCAGCAAGGCCTACGTGAAGCACCCCGCCGACA
TCCCCGACTACCTGAAGCTGAGCTTCCCCGAGGGCTTCACCTGGGAGAGAGTGATGAACTTCGAGGACGG
CGGCGTGGTGACCGTGACCCAGGACAGCAGCCTGCAGGACGGCGAGTTCATCTACAAGGTGAAGCTGCTG
GGCACCAACTTCCCCAGCGACGGCCCCGTGATGCAGAAGAAGACCATGGGCTGGGAGGCCAGCACCGAGA
GAATGTACCCCGAGGACGGCGCCCTGAAGGGCGAGATCAACCAGAGACTGAAGCTGAAGGACGGCGGCCA
CTACGACGCCGAGGTGAAGACCACCTACAAGGCCAAGAAGCCCGTGCAGCTGCCCGGCGCCTACAACGTG
GACATCAAGCTGGACATCACCAGCCACAACGAGGACTGAGGATCCACTAGTCCAGTGTGGTGGAATTCTG
CAGATATCCAGCACAGTGGCGGCCGCTCGAGTCTAGAGGGCCCGTTTAAACCCGCTGATCAGCCTCGACT
GTGCCTTCTAGTTGCCAGCCATCTGTTGTTTGCCCCTCCCCCGTGCCTTCCTTGACCCTGGAAGGTGCCA
CTCCCACTGTCCTTTCCTAATAAAATGAGGAAATTGCATCGCATTGTCTGAGTAGGTGTCATTCTATTCT
GGGGGGTGGGGTGGGGCAGGACAGCAAGGGG
